Addgene plasmid #99769: GRSF1-2
Purpose: Expresses S. meditearranea GRSF1-2
Depositing lab: Phillip Newmark. Depositing organization: University of Illinois at Urbana-Champaign. Publication: A premeiotic function for boule in the planarian Schmidtea mediterranea. Iyer H, Issigonis M, Sharma PP, Extavour CG, Newmark PA. Proc Natl Acad Sci U S A. 2016 Jun 21;113(25):E3509-18. doi: 10.1073/pnas.1521341113. Epub 2016 Jun 2. PubMed 27330085.
Backbone
  Vector backbone: pJC53.2
  Vector type: Bacterial Expression
Growth in bacteria
  Bacterial resistance: Kanamycin, 50 μg/mL
  Growth temperature: 37°C
  Growth strain: DH5alpha
  Copy number: Unknown
Gene/Insert
  Gene/Insert name: GRSF1-2
  Cloning method: Restriction Enzyme; 5′ cloning site unknown (unknown if destroyed); 3′ cloning site unknown (unknown if destroyed)
Terms and licenses: Academic/Nonprofit Terms; Industry Terms: Not Available to Industry
Depositor comments: Addgene Note: These plasmids were generated for in vitro transcription and may not be suitable for overexpression studies. The inserts were amplified from cDNA and may differ from NCBI reference sequences.
How to cite: GRSF1-2 was a gift from Phillip Newmark (Addgene plasmid # 99769 ; http://n2t.net/addgene:99769 ; RRID:Addgene_99769)
