[The description below was written by a language model from this plasmid's Addgene catalogue record and pLannotate feature annotations shown in this document.]
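Description:
GRSF1-2 is a 3,740-nt bacterial plasmid built on the pJC53.2 backbone, carrying a cDNA-derived fragment of the planarian Schmidtea mediterranea gene GRSF1-2. It replicates in E. coli from a high-copy ColE1/pUC-type origin. The catalogue lists kanamycin as the selection, consistent with the annotated neo (nptII) coding sequence. An intact AmpR (β-lactamase) gene is also annotated, preceded by only a fragment of its promoter. Short fragments of the Tn5 transposase and of an M13 origin are also detected and appear to be backbone remnants rather than functional parts.

The insert lies between two opposing sets of bacteriophage promoters: T7 followed by T3 on one side, and SP6 followed by T7 reading inward on the other, with a T7 terminator outside each T7 promoter. T3 or SP6 polymerase can therefore transcribe a single chosen strand, as is done for riboprobes. T7 polymerase can transcribe both strands, yielding complementary RNAs that can anneal into double-stranded RNA. The only feature annotated within the insert region is a short match to the C. elegans splicing factor sym-2, which most likely reflects homology of the planarian sequence to a conserved RNA-binding protein. The insert itself is otherwise unannotated, and the cloning sites are not recorded.

Although it is classed as a bacterial expression vector, the depositor notes state that these plasmids were made for in vitro transcription and may not suit overexpression studies. They also state that the insert may differ from reference sequences. The associated work concerns germ cell development in planarians, but the record does not state the specific application.
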