Features (pLannotate 1.2.2; 13 found; start..end, strand, type, name):
      1..48      -  terminator     T7 terminator: transcription terminator for bacteriophage T7 RNA polymerase
     62..80      +  promoter       T7 promoter: promoter for bacteriophage T7 RNA polymerase
     84..102     +  promoter       T3 promoter: promoter for bacteriophage T3 RNA polymerase
    112..231     +  CDS            sym-2 (fragment): SYM2_CAEEL - Experimental evidence at transcript level: Swiss-Prot protein existence level 2. mRNA splicing factor that regulates alternative splicing of many genes in embryo. Probably plays a role in the formation of embryo- specific isoforms. From Caenorhabditis elegans.
    619..637     -  promoter       SP6 promoter: promoter for bacteriophage SP6 RNA polymerase
    641..659     -  promoter       T7 promoter: promoter for bacteriophage T7 RNA polymerase
    673..720     +  terminator     T7 terminator: transcription terminator for bacteriophage T7 RNA polymerase
    903..1491    -  rep_origin     ori: high-copy-number ColE1/pMB1/pBR322/pUC origin of replication
   1662..2522    -  CDS            AmpR: β-lactamase; bla; confers resistance to ampicillin, carbenicillin, and related antibiotics
   2523..2539    -  promoter       AmpR promoter (fragment): bla
   2543..3334    -  CDS            neo: KKA2_KLEPN - Also known as kan, nptII. Experimental evidence at protein level: Swiss-Prot protein existence level 1. Resistance to kanamycin, neomycin, paromomycin, ribostamycin, butirosin and gentamicin B. From Klebsiella pneumoniae.
   3366..3665    -  CDS            tnpA (fragment): TN5P_ECOLX - Also known as tnp. Experimental evidence at protein level: Swiss-Prot protein existence level 1. Mediates transposition of transposon Tn5 by a 'cut and paste' mechanism. First, the monomeric transposase binds the 19 bp inverted DNA repeats flanking the transposon. Then, dimerization of the DNA- bound transposase creates a synaptic DNA complex. After nicking of the first DNA strand, excision of the transposon proceeds through a series of intermediates. The transposase then mediates the insertion of the transposon at a new site by strand transfer. The activity of the wild- type tran
   3668..3734    -  rep_origin     M13 ori (fragment): M13 bacteriophage origin of replication; arrow indicates direction of (+) strand synthesis
>Addgene plasmid #99769 | GRSF1-2 | addgene full sequence | sequence record 194138 | Addgene NGS Result
CAAAAAACCCCTCAAGACCCGTTTAGAGGCCCCAAGGGGTTATGCTAGGCGCGCCGGATCCTAATACGAC
TCACTATAGGGAGAATTAACCCTCACTAAAGGGAGACCTTTACAGGGGAGGCATTTGTTCAATTTATGAC
TAGAGAAGACGCTAATTTGGCACTTCAGCGACATAATCAATGTATAAGGTCAAGATATATAGAAATTTAT
AAAAGCTCCTTAACTGAAGTTTATCGAGCTATGGAAAAACAATATGAAATTAATCGGGAAGAGATCCTTA
GGCGTTCTAGACATCGCCCTGCTAATTTTCCACCAAAATTCACTCCAGATCCGTATTCATTAAACAGTTA
TTATACTGATGGGTATAGTTTTCCTCAGAATAAAAGTTCCCAAGGACCCATGAGGCGTAGTCGAGAACCT
AAGAGTAGGTCTAATCCGTATGGGGGAAAAAACGCTGTAAAGGTAGAGAGTCAAAATATTGGTGAGTTTT
TGGGTCCTCTTTCAATACATATGAGGGGCCTCCCCTATTCTGCAACCGACAAAGATGTGCAAGATTTTTT
TTCTCCTATTCGAGTAGCGGAAGTAAAAATACAAATAGGCCCAGACGGAAAGGTCACTTCTATAGTGTCA
CCTAAATCTCCCTATAGTGAGTCGTATTAGGATCCGGCGCGCCTAGCATAACCCCTTGGGGCCTCTAAAC
GGGTCTTGAGGGGTTTTTTGACGCGTGCTTCCTCGCTCACTGACTCGCTGCGCTCGGTCGTTCGGCTGCG
GCGAGCGGTATCAGCTCACTCAAAGGCGGTAATACGGTTATCCACAGAATCAGGGGATAACGCAGGAAAG
AACATGTGAGCAAAAGGCCAGCAAAAGGCCAGGAACCGTAAAAAGGCCGCGTTGCTGGCGTTTTTCCATA
GGCTCCGCCCCCCTGACGAGCATCACAAAAATCGACGCTCAAGTCAGAGGTGGCGAAACCCGACAGGACT
ATAAAGATACCAGGCGTTTCCCCCTGGAAGCTCCCTCGTGCGCTCTCCTGTTCCGACCCTGCCGCTTACC
GGATACCTGTCCGCCTTTCTCCCTTCGGGAAGCGTGGCGCTTTCTCATAGCTCACGCTGTAGGTATCTCA
GTTCGGTGTAGGTCGTTCGCTCCAAGCTGGGCTGTGTGCACGAACCCCCCGTTCAGCCCGACCGCTGCGC
CTTATCCGGTAACTATCGTCTTGAGTCCAACCCGGTAAGACACGACTTATCGCCACTGGCAGCAGCCACT
GGTAACAGGATTAGCAGAGCGAGGTATGTAGGCGGTGCTACAGAGTTCTTGAAGTGGTGGCCTAACTACG
GCTACACTAGAAGAACAGTATTTGGTATCTGCGCTCTGCTGAAGCCAGTTACCTTCGGAAAAAGAGTTGG
TAGCTCTTGATCCGGCAAACAAACCACCGCTGGTAGCGGTGGTTTTTTTGTTTGCAAGCAGCAGATTACG
CGCAGAAAAAAAGGATCTCAAGAAGATCCTTTGATCTTTTCTACGGGGTCTGACGCTCAGTGGAACGAAA
ACTCACGTTAAGGGATTTTGGTCATGAGATTATCAAAAAGGATCTTCACCTAGATCCTTTTAAATTAAAA
ATGAAGTTTTAAATCAATCTAAAGTATATATGAGTAAACTTGGTCTGACAGTTACCAATGCTTAATCAGT
GAGGCACCTATCTCAGCGATCTGTCTATTTCGTTCATCCATAGTTGCCTGGCTCCCCGTCGTGTAGATAA
CTACGATACGGGAGGGCTTACCATCTGGCCCCAGTGCTGCAATGATACCGCGAGACCCACGCTCACCGGC
TCCAGATTTATCAGCAATAAACCAGCCAGCCGGAAGGGCCGAGCGCAGAAGTGGTCCTGCAACTTTATCC
GCCTCCATCCAGTCTATTAATTGTTGCCGGGAAGCTAGAGTAAGTAGTTCGCCAGTTAATAGTTTGCGCA
ACGTTGTTGCCATTGCTACAGGCATCGTGGTGTCACGCTCGTCGTTTGGTATGGCTTCATTCAGCTCCGG
TTCCCAACGATCAAGGCGAGTTACATGATCCCCCATGTTGTGCAAAAAAGCGGTTAGCTCCTTCGGTCCT
CCGATCGTTGTCAGAAGTAAGTTGGCCGCAGTGTTATCACTCATGGTTATGGCAGCACTGCATAATTCTC
TTACTGTCATGCCATCCGTAAGATGCTTTTCTGTGACTGGTGAGTACTCAACCAAGTCATTCTGAGAATA
GTGTATGCGGCGACCGAGTTGCTCTTGCCCGGCGTCAATACGGGATAATACCGCGCCACATAGCAGAACT
TTAAAAGTGCTCATCATTGGAAAACGTTCTTCGGGGCGAAAACTCTCAAGGATCTTACCGCTGTTGAGAT
CCAGTTCGATGTAACCCACTCGTGCACCCAACTGATCTTCAGCATCTTTTACTTTCACCAGCGTTTCTGG
GTGAGCAAAAACAGGAAGGCAAAATGCCGCAAAAAAGGGAATAAGGGCGACACGGAAATGTTGAATACTC
ATACTCTTCCTTTTTCAATTCAGAAGAACTCGTCAAGAAGGCGATAGAAGGCGATGCGCTGCGAATCGGG
AGCGGCGATACCGTAAAGCACGAGGAAGCGGTCAGCCCATTCGCCGCCAAGCTCTTCAGCAATATCACGG
GTAGCCAACGCTATGTCCTGATAGCGGTCCGCCACACCCAGCCGGCCACAGTCGATGAATCCAGAAAAGC
GGCCATTTTCCACCATGATATTCGGCAAGCAGGCATCGCCATGGGTCACGACGAGATCCTCGCCGTCGGG
CATGCGCGCCTTGAGCCTGGCGAACAGTTCGGCTGGCGCGAGCCCCTGATGCTCTTCGTCCAGATCATCC
TGATCGACAAGACCGGCTTCCATCCGAGTACGTGCTCGCTCGATGCGATGTTTCGCTTGGTGGTCGAATG
GGCAGGTAGCCGGATCAAGCGTATGCAGCCGCCGCATTGCATCAGCCATGATGGATACTTTCTCGGCAGG
AGCAAGGTGGGATGACAGGAGATCCTGCCCCGGCACTTCGCCCAATAGCAGCCAGTCCCTTCCCGCTTCA
GTGACAACGTCGAGCACAGCTGCGCAAGGAACGCCCGTCGTGGCCAGCCACGATAGCCGCGCTGCCTCGT
CCTGCAGTTCATTCAGGGCACCGGACAGGTCGGTCTTGACAAAAAGAACCGGGCGCCCCTGCGCTGACAG
CCGGAACACGGCGGCATCAGAGCAGCCGATTGTCTGTTGTGCCCAGTCATAGCCGAATAGCCTCTCCACC
CAAGCGGCCGGAGAACCTGCGTGCAATCCATCTTGTTCAATCATGCGAAACGATCCTCATCCTGTCTCTT
GATCAGATCTTGATCCCCTGCGCCATCAGATCATTGGCGGCAAGAAAGCCATCCAGTTTACTTTGCAGGG
CTTCCCAACCTTACCAGAGGGCGCCCCAGCTGGCAATTCCGGTTCGCTTGCTGTCCATAAAACCGCCCAG
TCTAGCTATCGCCATGTAAGCCCACTGCAAGCTACCTGCTTTCTCTTTGCGCTTGCGTTTTCCCTTGTCC
AGATAGCCCAGTAGCTGACATTCATCCGGGGTCAGCACCGTTTCTGCGGACTGGCTTTCTACGTGTTCCG
CTTCCTTTAGCAGCCCTTGCGCCCTGAATTTTGTTAAAATTCGCGTTAAATTTTTGTTAAATCAGCTCAT
TTTTTAACCAATAGGCCGAAATCGACGCGT
